Addgene plasmid #102781: pOEM-GED-mCherry
Purpose: Baculovirus rescue vector, VSVGED pseudotype, mCherry
Depositing lab: Elly Tanaka. Depositing organization: Zentrum fuer Regenerative Therapien Dresden (CRTD). Publication: Pseudotyped baculovirus is an effective gene expression tool for studying molecular function during axolotl limb regeneration. Oliveira CR, Lemaitre R, Murawala P, Tazaki A, Drechsel DN, Tanaka EM. Dev Biol. 2018 Jan 15;433(2):262-275. doi: 10.1016/j.ydbio.2017.10.008. Epub 2017 Nov 30. PubMed 29198566.
Backbone
  Vector backbone: pOEM1
  Backbone manufacturer: MPI-CBG PEP facility
  Vector type: Mammalian Expression, Insect Expression ; Baculoviral rescue shuttle vector
Growth in bacteria
  Bacterial resistance: Ampicillin, 100 μg/mL
  Growth temperature: 37°C
  Growth strain: DH5alpha
  Copy number: Unknown
Gene/Insert
  Gene/Insert name: mCherry
  GenBank ID: MF685013.1
  Promoter: CMV
  Cloning method: Restriction Enzyme; 5′ cloning site NheI, BmtI, AgeI (unknown if destroyed); 3′ cloning site NotI, EagI, SalI, AccI (unknown if destroyed)
  Sequencing primers: 5′ CGCAAATGGGCGGTAGGCGTG; 3′ ACTGTGTTTGCTGACGCAAC
Terms and licenses: Academic/Nonprofit Terms; Industry Terms: Not Available to Industry
How to cite: pOEM-GED-mCherry was a gift from Elly Tanaka (Addgene plasmid # 102781 ; http://n2t.net/addgene:102781 ; RRID:Addgene_102781)
