[The description below was written by a language model from this plasmid's Addgene catalogue record and pLannotate feature annotations shown in this document.]
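Description:
pOEM-GED-mCherry is a 7.2 kb baculovirus rescue (shuttle/transfer) vector built on the pOEM1 backbone. It is designed to generate recombinant AcMNPV-type baculovirus in insect cells that then delivers a reporter gene to vertebrate cells. It is propagated in E. coli through a high-copy ColE1/pUC-type origin and selected with ampicillin (AmpR under its own bla promoter). Short fragments annotated as RSF ori, lacI, lacZα, M13 ori and a T7 promoter appear to be backbone remnants rather than functional modules. Baculoviral sequences flank the payload, namely LEF-2 and ORF603 on one side and the polyhedrin 3' UTR region on the other. These are the polyhedrin-locus flanks typically used as homology arms for recombination with baculoviral genomic DNA to rescue viable recombinant virus.

Two divergently oriented cassettes lie between these arms. The first is a vertebrate expression unit in which the CMV enhancer/promoter drives mCherry. It is followed by a WPRE, which boosts transcript stability and expression, and an SV40 polyadenylation signal. The second, on the opposite strand, places the polyhedrin promoter and a gp64 promoter fragment upstream of a GP64 signal sequence fused to a C-terminal portion of the VSV glycoprotein that includes the VSV-G epitope region. This matches the "VSVGED" pseudotype named in the record. Expressed in infected insect cells, this truncated G protein is presumably displayed on budded virions to improve entry into non-insect cells. According to the associated publication title, such pseudotyped baculoviruses were used as gene expression tools in axolotl limb regeneration. This construct carries only the red fluorescent reporter, and restriction sites flanking mCherry were used for its cloning.
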