Features (pLannotate 1.2.2; 23 found; start..end, strand, type, name):
     10..598     +  rep_origin     ori: high-copy-number ColE1/pMB1/pBR322/pUC origin of replication
    676..716     +  rep_origin     RSF ori (fragment): Plasmids containing the RSF 1030 origin of replication can be propagated in E. coli cells that contain additional plasmids with compatible origins.
    753..800     +  CDS            lacI (fragment): lac repressor; lacI; The lac repressor binds to the lac operator to inhibit transcription in E. coli. This inhibition can be relieved by adding lactose or isopropyl-β-D-thiogalactopyranoside (IPTG).
   1060..1432    -  3'UTR          polyhedrin 3' UTR: 3' UTR from the Autographa californica nucleopolyhedrovirus polyhedrin gene (Suzuki et al., 2006)
   1533..1836    +  enhancer       CMV enhancer: human cytomegalovirus immediate early enhancer
   1837..2040    +  promoter       CMV promoter: human cytomegalovirus (CMV) immediate early promoter
   2085..2792    +  CDS            mCherry: mCherry is a basic (constitutively fluorescent) red fluorescent protein published in 2004, derived from Discosoma sp.. It is reported to be a very rapidly-maturing monomer with low acid sensitivity.
   2823..3410    +  misc_feature   WPRE: woodchuck hepatitis virus posttranscriptional regulatory element
   3434..3517    +  CDS            large T antigen (fragment): large T antigen from SV40 (simian virus 40)
   3540..3674    +  polyA_signal   SV40 poly(A) signal: SV40 polyadenylation signal
   3690..3764    -  CDS            P26 (fragment): POXIN_NPVAC - Experimental evidence at protein level: Swiss-Prot protein existence level 1. Nuclease that cleaves host 2',3'-cGAMP. From Autographa californica nuclear polyhedrosis virus (AcMNPV).
   3787..3819    -  CDS            VSV-G tag: epitope tag from vesicular stomatitis virus G protein
   3802..3996    -  CDS            G (fragment): GLYCO_VSNJO - Experimental evidence at protein level: Swiss-Prot protein existence level 1. Attaches the virus to host cellular receptor, inducing clathrin-dependent endocytosis of the virion. In the endosome, the acidic pH induces conformational changes in the glycoprotein trimer, which trigger fusion between virus and endosomal membrane. In neurons, neo-synthesized glycoproteins are sorted to the dendrites, where the virus buds (By similarity). From Vesicular stomatitis New Jersey virus (strain Ogden subtype Concan) (VSNJV). Used to pseudotype many virus-like particles like lentiviral vector
   4015..4074    -  sig_peptide    GP64 signal sequence: signal sequence from the baculovirus envelope glycoprotein GP64; Autographa californica gp64
   4075..4128    -  promoter       gp64 promoter (fragment): Autographa californica gp64; promoter for the baculovirus gp64 glycoprotein gene
   4137..4228    -  promoter       polyhedrin promoter: polh from Autographa californica; promoter for the baculovirus polyhedrin gene
   4314..4919    -  CDS            ORF603: baculovirus ORF603 protein
   4960..5589    -  CDS            LEF-2: LEF2_NPVAC - Experimental evidence at protein level: Swiss-Prot protein existence level 1. Plays an essential role in viral DNA replication. Does not seem to participate in the initiation step but is rather important for the amplification of DNA. Also required for expression from the vp39 and polh promoters. From Autographa californica nuclear polyhedrosis virus (AcMNPV).
   5692..5710    -  promoter       T7 promoter: promoter for bacteriophage T7 RNA polymerase
   5719..5875    +  CDS            lacZα (fragment): LacZα fragment of β-galactosidase; lacZ fragment
   5896..6027    +  rep_origin     M13 ori (fragment): M13 bacteriophage origin of replication; arrow indicates direction of (+) strand synthesis
   6053..6157    +  promoter       AmpR promoter: bla
   6158..7018    +  CDS            AmpR: β-lactamase; bla; confers resistance to ampicillin, carbenicillin, and related antibiotics
>Addgene plasmid #102781 | pOEM-GED-mCherry | addgene full sequence | sequence record 200199 | Addgene NGS Result
AGGATCTTCTTGAGATCCTTTTTTTCTGCGCGTAATCTGCTGCTTGCAAACAAAAAAACCACCGCTACCA
GCGGTGGTTTGTTTGCCGGATCAAGAGCTACCAACTCTTTTTCCGAAGGTAACTGGCTTCAGCAGAGCGC
AGATACCAAATACTGTTCTTCTAGTGTAGCCGTAGTTAGGCCACCACTTCAAGAACTCTGTAGCACCGCC
TACATACCTCGCTCTGCTAATCCTGTTACCAGTGGCTGCTGCCAGTGGCGATAAGTCGTGTCTTACCGGG
TTGGACTCAAGACGATAGTTACCGGATAAGGCGCAGCGGTCGGGCTGAACGGGGGGTTCGTGCACACAGC
CCAGCTTGGAGCGAACGACCTACACCGAACTGAGATACCTACAGCGTGAGCTATGAGAAAGCGCCACGCT
TCCCGAAGGGAGAAAGGCGGACAGGTATCCGGTAAGCGGCAGGGTCGGAACAGGAGAGCGCACGAGGGAG
CTTCCAGGGGGAAACGCCTGGTATCTTTATAGTCCTGTCGGGTTTCGCCACCTCTGACTTGAGCGTCGAT
TTTTGTGATGCTCGTCAGGGGGGCGGAGCCTATGGAAAAACGCCAGCAACGCGGCCTTTTTACGGTTCCT
GGCCTTTTGCTGGCCTTTTGCTCATTAGGCACCCCAGGCTTTACCCGAACGACCGAGCGCAGCGAGTCAG
TGAGCGAGGAAGCGGAGAGCGCCCAATACGCAAGGAAACAGCTATGACCATGTTAATGCAGCTGGCACGA
CAGGTTTCCCGACTGGAAAGCGGGCAGTGAGCGGAAGGCCCATGAGGCCCAAAAAGCTCAACTACAAATT
TGATCGCGGACGTGTTAGCCGACACAATTAATAGGCGTCGTGTGGCTATGGCAAAATCGTCTTCGGAAGC
AACTTCTAACGACGAGGGTTGGGACGACGACGATAATCGGCCTAATAAAGCTAACACGCCCGATGTTAAA
TATGTCCAAGCGTTATTTAACGTGTTTACGTCGAGTCAATTGTACACTAACGACAGTGATGAAAGAAATA
CAAAAGCGCATAATATTTTGAACGACGTCGAACCTTTATTACAAAACAAAACACAAACGAATATCGACAA
AGCTAGATTGCTGCTACAAGATTTGGCAAGTTTTGTGGCGTTGAGCGAAAATCCATTAGATAGTCCAGCC
ATCGGTTCGGAAAAACAACCCTTGTTTGAAACTAATCGAAACCTATTTTACAAATCTATTGAGGATTTAA
TATTTAAATTCAGATATAAAGACGCTGAAAATCATTTGATTTTCGCTCTAACATACCACCCTAAAGATTA
TAAATTTAATGAATTATTAAAATACGTACAACAATTGTCTGTAAATCAACAACGCACAGAATCTAGCGCT
TAATAAATGTACTAATAACAATGTATCGTGTTTTATTAATTAAGATCTGCGGATGCAGGCTCCGCCATGC
ATTAGTTATTAATAGTAATCAATTACGGGGTCATTAGTTCATAGCCCATATATGGAGTTCCGCGTTACAT
AACTTACGGTAAATGGCCCGCCTGGCTGACCGCCCAACGACCCCCGCCCATTGACGTCAATAATGACGTA
TGTTCCCATAGTAACGCCAATAGGGACTTTCCATTGACGTCAATGGGTGGAGTATTTACGGTAAACTGCC
CACTTGGCAGTACATCAAGTGTATCATATGCCAAGTACGCCCCCTATTGACGTCAATGACGGTAAATGGC
CCGCCTGGCATTATGCCCAGTACATGACCTTATGGGACTTTCCTACTTGGCAGTACATCTACGTATTAGT
CATCGCTATTACCATGGTGATGCGGTTTTGGCAGTACATCAATGGGCGTGGATAGCGGTTTGACTCACGG
GGATTTCCAAGTCTCCACCCCATTGACGTCAATGGGAGTTTGTTTTGGCACCAAAATCAACGGGACTTTC
CAAAATGTCGTAACAACTCCGCCCCATTGACGCAAATGGGCGGTAGGCGTGTACGGTGGGAGGTCTATAT
AAGCAGAGCTGGTTTAGTGAACCGTCAGATCCGCTAGCGCTACCGGTCGCCACCATGGTGAGCAAGGGCG
AGGAGGATAACATGGCCATCATCAAGGAGTTCATGCGCTTCAAGGTGCACATGGAGGGCTCCGTGAACGG
CCACGAGTTCGAGATCGAGGGCGAGGGCGAGGGCCGCCCCTACGAGGGCACCCAGACCGCCAAGCTGAAG
GTGACCAAGGGTGGCCCCCTGCCCTTCGCCTGGGACATCCTGTCCCCTCAGTTCATGTACGGCTCCAAGG
CCTACGTGAAGCACCCCGCCGACATCCCCGACTACTTGAAGCTGTCCTTCCCCGAGGGCTTCAAGTGGGA
GCGCGTGATGAACTTCGAGGACGGCGGCGTGGTGACCGTGACCCAGGACTCCTCCCTGCAGGACGGCGAG
TTCATCTACAAGGTGAAGCTGCGCGGCACCAACTTCCCCTCCGACGGCCCCGTAATGCAGAAGAAGACCA
TGGGCTGGGAGGCCTCCTCCGAGCGGATGTACCCCGAGGACGGCGCCCTGAAGGGCGAGATCAAGCAGAG
GCTGAAGCTGAAGGACGGCGGCCACTACGACGCTGAGGTCAAGACCACCTACAAGGCCAAGAAGCCCGTG
CAGCTGCCCGGCGCCTACAACGTCAACATCAAGTTGGACATCACCTCCCACAACGAGGACTACACCATCG
TGGAACAGTACGAACGCGCCGAGGGCCGCCACTCCACCGGCGGCATGGACGAGCTGTACAAGTAAGAATT
CGCGGCCGCTAGACGCGTCGACAATCAACCTCTGGATTACAAAATTTGTGAAAGATTGACTGGTATTCTT
AACTATGTTGCTCCTTTTACGCTATGTGGATACGCTGCTTTAATGCCTTTGTATCATGCTATTGCTTCCC
GTATGGCTTTCATTTTCTCCTCCTTGTATAAATCCTGGTTGCTGTCTCTTTATGAGGAGTTGTGGCCCGT
TGTCAGGCAACGTGGCGTGGTGTGCACTGTGTTTGCTGACGCAACCCCCACTGGTTGGGGCATTGCCACC
ACCTGTCAGCTCCTTTCCGGGACTTTCGCTTTCCCCCTCCCTATTGCCACGGCGGAACTCATCGCCGCCT
GCCTTGCCCGCTGCTGGACAGGGGCTCGGCTGTTGGGCACTGACAATTCCGTGGTGTTGTCGGGGAAGCT
GACGTCCTTTCCATGGCTGCTCGCCTGTGTTGCCACCTGGATTCTGCGCGGGACGTCCTTCTGCTACGTC
CCTTCGGCCCTCAATCCAGCGGACCTTCCTTCCCGCGGCCTGCTGCCGGCTCTGCGGCCTCTTCCGCGTC
TTCGCCTTCGCCCTCAGACGAGTCGGATCTCCCTTTGGGCCGCCTCCCCGAAGCTTGTCGAGAAGTACTA
GAGGATCATAATCAGCCATACCACATTTGTAGAGGTTTTACTTGCTTTAAAAAACCTCCCACACCTCCCC
CTGAACCTGAAACATAAAATGAATGCAATTGTTGTTGTTAACTTGTTTATTGCAGCTTATAATGGTTACA
AATAAAGCAATAGCATCACAAATTTCACAAATAAAGCATTTTTTTCACTGCATTCTAGTTGTGGTTTGTC
CAAACTCATCAATGTATCTTATCATGTCTGGATCTGATCACTGGCGCGCCGTGATGCGTATTTCTGAATC
TTTGTAAAATAGCACACAAGACTCCAACGCGTTTGGCGTTTTATTTTCTTGCTCGACTCTAGTTTATTAG
GCCTTACTTTCCAAGTCGGTTCATCTCTATGTCTGTATAAATCTGTCTTTTCTTGGTGTGCTTTAATTTA
ATGCAAAGATGGATACCAACTCGGAGAACCAAGAATAGTCCAATGATTAACCCTATGATAAAGAAAAAAG
AGGCAATAGAGCTTTTCCAACTACTGAACCAACCTTCTACAAGCTCGATTGGATTTTTGGATAGCCCAGT
ATCACCCCGGGGTACCTGCAGATCCGCAAAGGCAGAATGCGCCGCCGCCGCCAAAAGCACATATAAAACA
ATAGCGCTTACCATCTTGCTTGTGTGTTCCTTATTGAAGCCTTGGTGTGACTGATTTACTAGTAGCATAG
ATCCGTATTTATAGGTTTTTTTATTACAAAACTGTTACGAAAACAGTAAAATACTTATTTATTTGCGAGA
TGGTTATCATTTTAATTATCTCCATGATCCAGCCAACCACTAGAACTATAGCTAGAGTCCTGGGCGAACA
AAATGGTGGCAGCTTGTGATATTAGTTTGTGCGTCTCATTACAATGGCTGTTATTTTTAACAACAAACAA
CTGCTCGCAGACAATAGTATAGAAAAGGGAGGTGAACTGTTTTTGTTTAACGGTTCGTACAACATTTTGG
AAAGTTATGTTAATCCGGTGCTGCTAAAAAATGGTGTAATTGAACTAGAAGAAGCTGCGTACTATGCCGG
CAACATATTGTACAAAACCGACGATCCCAAATTCATTGATTATATAAATTTAATAATTAAAGCAACACAC
TCCGAAGAACTACCAGAAAATAGCACTGTTGTAAATTACAGAAAAACTATGCGCAGCGGTACTATACACC
CCATTAAAAAAGACATATATATTTATGACAACAAAAAATTTACTCTATACGATAGATACATATATGGATA
CGATAATAACTATGTTAATTTTTATGAGGAGAAAAATGAAAAAGAGAAGGAATACGAAGAAGAAGACGAC
AAGGCGTCTAGTTTATGTGAAAATAAAATTATATTGTCGCAAATTAACTGTGAATCATTTGAAAATGATT
TTAAATATTACCTCAGCGATTATAACTACGCGTTTTCAATTATAGATAATACTACAAATGTTCTTGTTGC
GTTTGGTTTGTATCGTTAATAAAAAACAAATTTAGCATTTATAATTGTTTTATTATTCAATAATTACAAA
TAGGATTGAGACCCTTGCAGTTGCCAGCAAACGGACAGAGCTTGTCCACAGTTTTCATTTTTTGGCAGTT
TGGTGGTTTATACACATCTTGGGATTTGATTAAAAGATGCATGACTTCACCCACACACTTGGAGTCGTGG
TTGTAGAAATGCGTCAGAGCCTTGATTAAACATCGGTTTTCACACTTGGCACACGAAACCACGTTTGCAA
TGTAACAGTTTAGTATAAACCTCTTCCTGTACATACCGCCGCGCGGTACATTGTTTTCTTTCAAATCGTT
CAATATTTTTTTTATACACGGAGGCATATTAATCTTGTTGTTCAGCATGTCCACGACATTTTTCTTTCCT
TCTACGCATTCTTTCATACAAATGTTTCTCTTGCTGCGTTTTTTAAAATTGGAATTTTTAATTTCATTAA
TAGTGGGCGGAGCCGTTAACAGCATGTACAATCGCAGTCCGGAAATTTTGACCAAAACCCCGCCATTGTA
GAATACCGTGTATGGAGTTAGGGTCAATTTATCAATAAAATCATCGGGATCAATTAAATATGTAGCTTTC
TTGTCTAAACATGACGCTCTAATGAGCGGACTCCACACGTTATACGATGCATTCGCCATACTTCGCGGCT
TCTCGCACCAGCGGTCCTGATTCGACTAACGGTCGATTGGATGGCTTAATAGTTTTAACGTCACGGCCTT
GACGGCCTTCCGCCAATTCGCCCTATAGTGAGTCGTATTACGTCGCGCTCACTGGCCGTCGTTTTACAAC
GTCGTGACTGGGAAAACCCTGGCGTTACCCAACTTAATCGCCTTGCAGCACATCCCCCTTTCGCCAGCTG
GCGTAATAGCGAAGAGGCCCGCACCGAAACGCCCTTCCCAACAGTTGCGCAGCCTGAATGGCGAATGGGA
GCGCCCTGTAGCGGCCACTCAACCCTATCTCGGTCTATTCTTTTGATTTATAAGGGATTTTGCCGATTTC
GGCCTATTGGTTAAAAAATGAGCTGATTTAACAAAAATTTAACGCGAATTTTAACAAAATATTAACGCTT
ACAATTTAGGTGGCACTTTTCGGGGAAATGTGCGCGGAACCCCTATTTGTTTATTTTTCTAAATACATTC
AAATATGTATCCGCTCATGAGACAATAACCCTGATAAATGCTTCAATAATATTGAAAAAGGAAGAGTATG
AGTATTCAACATTTCCGTGTCGCCCTTATTCCCTTTTTTGCGGCATTTTGCCTTCCTGTTTTTGCTCACC
CAGAAACGCTGGTGAAAGTAAAAGATGCTGAAGATCAGTTGGGTGCACGAGTGGGTTACATCGAACTGGA
TCTCAACAGCGGTAAGATCCTTGAGAGTTTTCGCCCCGAAGAACGTTTTCCAATGATGAGCACTTTTAAA
GTTCTGCTATGTGGCGCGGTATTATCCCGTATTGACGCCGGGCAAGAGCAACTCGGTCGCCGCATACACT
ATTCTCAGAATGACTTGGTTGAGTACTCACCAGTCACAGAAAAGCATCTTACGGATGGCATGACAGTAAG
AGAATTATGCAGTGCTGCCATAACCATGAGTGATAACACTGCGGCCAACTTACTTCTGACAACGATCGGA
GGACCGAAGGAGCTAACCGCTTTTTTGCACAACATGGGGGATCATGTAACTCGCCTTGATCGTTGGGAAC
CGGAGCTGAATGAAGCCATACCAAACGACGAGCGTGACACCACGATGCCTGTAGCAATGGCAACAACGTT
GCGCAAACTATTAACTGGCGAACTACTTACTCTAGCTTCCCGGCAACAATTAATAGACTGGATGGAGGCG
GATAAAGTTGCAGGACCACTTCTGCGCTCGGCCCTTCCGGCTGGCTGGTTTATTGCTGATAAATCTGGAG
CCGGTGAGCGTGGTTCTCGCGGTATCATTGCAGCACTGGGGCCAGATGGTAAGCCCTCCCGTATCGTAGT
TATCTACACGACGGGGAGTCAGGCAACTATGGATGAACGAAATAGACAGATCGCTGAGATAGGTGCCTCA
CTGATTAAGCATTGGTAACTGTCAGACCAAGTTTACTCATATATACTTTAGATTGATTTAAAACTTCATT
TTTAATTTAAAAGGATCTAGGTGAAGATCCTTTTTGATAATCTCATGACCAAAATCCCTTAACGTGAGTT
TTCGTTCCACTGAGCGTCAGACCCCGTAGAAAAGATCAA
